>Addgene plasmid #81412 | pDONR223_DCAF4L2_p.L37H | addgene full sequence | sequence record 167954 | Addgene NGS Result
GGCAGTTCCCTACTCTCGCGTTAACGCTAGCATGGATGTTTTCCCAGTCACGACGTTGTAAAACGACGGC
CAGTCTTAAGCTCGGGCCCCAAATAATGATTTTATTTTGACTGATAGTGACCTGTTCGTTGCAACAAATT
GATGAGCAATGCTTTTTTATAATGCCAACTTTGTACAAAAAAGTTGGCACCATGGAGAGCAAAAGACCGC
GACTGCTCGAGGAAGCAGACAAGCAGAAAAAGACAGTCAGAGTGGGACTCAATGCACCTTCCATGCTACG
AAAGAACCAGCTAGGTTTCCACAGATTCGCCAACTATTGCCGTATAGCTCGCGAGCTGCGTGTAAGCTGC
ATGCAGAGGAAAAAGGTCCAGATTCATAGCTGGGATCCCTCCTCTTTGGCAAGCGACCGATTTAACCGCA
TACTGGCGAATACCAACACTGACCAGCTCTTCACAGTGAACCAAGTCGAAGCTGGAGGCTCCAAGTACGG
CATCATCACCATGCGAGGCCTGACGACCCCTGAGCTCCGGGTATACCCGCACAAAACCCTCTACGTCCCT
AATCGGAAGGTGAATTCTATGTGCTGGGCCTCACTGAATCACTTGGATTCCCACCTTCTGCTGTGCTTCG
TGGGACTTGCAGATACTCCAAGCTGTGCCGTGCTGCTCCCAGCGTCGCTGTTCATAGGTAGCTTCCCAGG
AATGCGTCGGCCTGGCATGCTTTGCAGTTTCCAGATCCCTGATGCCTGGTCCTGTGCCTGGTCCCTGAGC
ATCCACGCGTATCACTCTTTCAGTACAGGCTTGTCTCAGCAGGTCCTGTTGACCAACGTGGTGACGGGAC
ACCAGCAGTCATTTGGGACTAGCAGTGATGTCTTGGCCCAGCAGTTTGCAATCATGACTCCTTTGCTGTT
TAATGGCTGTCGCTCTGGGGAGATCTTTGGCATTGATCTGCGCTGTGGAAATCAAGGCAGCGGGTGGAAG
GCCATTTGCCTGTCCCATGATTCAGCAGTGACTTCTCTGCAAATCCTCCAAGATGGCCAATTCCTGGTGT
CATCAGACATGACTGGAACTATCAAGCTGTGGGACTTGAGGGCCACTAAATGTGTAACACAGTACGAAGG
TCATGTGAATAACTCCGCCTACCTACCCGTGCATGTGAACGAAGAAGAAGGAGTCGTGGCGGCCGTGGGC
CAGGACTGCTACACGAGAATCTGGAGCCTCCGTCATGGCCACCTGCTCACAACCATACCCTCCCCATACC
CCGCCTCGGAGAACGACATTCCCAGTGTGGCCTTCTCTTCTCGCCTCGGGGGCTTCCGAGGAGCACCAGG
GCTGCTCATGGCTGTCCGGGAGGACCTTTATTGTTTCTCCTACGGTTTGCCAACTTTCTTGTACAAAGTT
GGCATTATAAGAAAGCATTGCTTATCAATTTGTTGCAACGAACAGGTCACTATCAGTCAAAATAAAATCA
TTATTTGCCATCCAGCTGATATCCCCTATAGTGAGTCGTATTACATGGTCATAGCTGTTTCCTGGCAGCT
CTGGCCCGTGTCTCAAAATCTCTGATGTTACATTGCACAAGATAAAAATATATCATCATGCCTCCTCTAG
ACCAGCCAGGACAGAAATGCCTCGACTTCGCTGCTACCCAAGGTTGCCGGGTGACGCACACCGTGGAAAC
GGATGAAGGCACGAACCCAGTGGACATAAGCCTGTTCGGTTCGTAAGCTGTAATGCAAGTAGCGTATGCG
CTCACGCAACTGGTCCAGAACCTTGACCGAACGCAGCGGTGGTAACGGCGCAGTGGCGGTTTTCATGGCT
TGTTATGACTGTTTTTTTGGGGTACAGTCTATGCCTCGGGCATCCAAGCAGCAAGCGCGTTACGCCGTGG
GTCGATGTTTGATGTTATGGAGCAGCAACGATGTTACGCAGCAGGGCAGTCGCCCTAAAACAAAGTTAAA
CATTATGAGGGAAGCGGTGATCGCCGAAGTATCGACTCAACTATCAGAGGTAGTTGGCGTCATCGAGCGC
CATCTCGAACCGACGTTGCTGGCCGTACATTTGTACGGCTCCGCAGTGGATGGCGGCCTGAAGCCACACA
GTGATATTGATTTGCTGGTTACGGTGACCGTAAGGCTTGATGAAACAACGCGGCGAGCTTTGATCAACGA
CCTTTTGGAAACTTCGGCTTCCCCTGGAGAGAGCGAGATTCTCCGCGCTGTAGAAGTCACCATTGTTGTG
CACGACGACATCATTCCGTGGCGTTATCCAGCTAAGCGCGAACTGCAATTTGGAGAATGGCAGCGCAATG
ACATTCTTGCAGGTATCTTCGAGCCAGCCACGATCGACATTGATCTGGCTATCTTGCTGACAAAAGCAAG
AGAACATAGCGTTGCCTTGGTAGGTCCAGCGGCGGAGGAACTCTTTGATCCGGTTCCTGAACAGGATCTA
TTTGAGGCGCTAAATGAAACCTTAACGCTATGGAACTCGCCGCCCGACTGGGCTGGCGATGAGCGAAATG
TAGTGCTTACGTTGTCCCGCATTTGGTACAGCGCAGTAACCGGCAAAATCGCGCCGAAGGATGTCGCTGC
CGACTGGGCAATGGAGCGCCTGCCGGCCCAGTATCAGCCCGTCATACTTGAAGCTAGACAGGCTTATCTT
GGACAAGAAGAAGATCGCTTGGCCTCGCGCGCAGATCAGTTGGAAGAATTTGTCCACTACGTGAAAGGCG
AGATCACCAAGGTAGTCGGCAAATAACCCTCGAGCCACCCATGACCAAAATCCCTTAACGTGAGTTACGC
GTCGTTCCACTGAGCGTCAGACCCCGTAGAAAAGATCAAAGGATCTTCTTGAGATCCTTTTTTTCTGCGC
GTAATCTGCTGCTTGCAAACAAAAAAACCACCGCTACCAGCGGTGGTTTGTTTGCCGGATCAAGAGCTAC
CAACTCTTTTTCCGAAGGTAACTGGCTTCAGCAGAGCGCAGATACCAAATACTGTTCTTCTAGTGTAGCC
GTAGTTAGGCCACCACTTCAAGAACTCTGTAGCACCGCCTACATACCTCGCTCTGCTAATCCTGTTACCA
GTGGCTGCTGCCAGTGGCGATAAGTCGTGTCTTACCGGGTTGGACTCAAGACGATAGTTACCGGATAAGG
CGCAGCGGTCGGGCTGAACGGGGGGTTCGTGCACACAGCCCAGCTTGGAGCGAACGACCTACACCGAACT
GAGATACCTACAGCGTGAGCTATGAGAAAGCGCCACGCTTCCCGAAGGGAGAAAGGCGGACAGGTATCCG
GTAAGCGGCAGGGTCGGAACAGGAGAGCGCACGAGGGAGCTTCCAGGGGGAAACGCCTGGTATCTTTATA
GTCCTGTCGGGTTTCGCCACCTCTGACTTGAGCGTCGATTTTTGTGATGCTCGTCAGGGGGGCGGAGCCT
ATGGAAAAACGCCAGCAACGCGGCCTTTTTACGGTTCCTGGCCTTTTGCTGGCCTTTTGCTCACATGTTC
TTTCCTGCGTTATCCCCTGATTCTGTGGATAACCGTATTACCGCCTTTGAGTGAGCTGATACCGCTCGCC
GCAGCCGAACGACCGAGCGCAGCGAGTCAGTGAGCGAGGAAGCGGAAGAGCGCCCAATACGCAAACCGCC
TCTCCCCGCGCGTTGGCCGATTCATTAATGCAGCTGGCACGACAGGTTTCCCGACTGGAAAGCGGGCAGT
GAGCGCAACGCAATTAATACGCGTACCGCTAGCCAGGAAGAGTTTGTAGAAACGCAAAAAGGCCATCCGT
CAGGATGGCCTTCTGCTTAGTTTGATGCCTGGCAGTTTATGGCGGGCGTCCTGCCCGCCACCCTCCGGGC
CGTTGCTTCACAACGTTCAAATCCGCTCCCGGCGGATTTGTCCTACTCAGGAGAGCGTTCACCGACAAAC
AACAGATAAAACGAAAGGCCCAGTCTTCCGACTGAGCCTTTCGTTTTATTTGATGCCT
Features (pLannotate 1.2.2; 12 found; start..end, strand, type, name):
     38..74      -  CDS            lacZα (fragment): LacZα fragment of β-galactosidase; lacZ fragment
     91..186     +  protein_bind   attL3: mutant version of attL; recombination site for the Gateway® LR reaction LR Clonase™
    192..1376    +  CDS            DCAF4L2: DC4L2_HUMAN - Also known as WDR21C. Experimental evidence at protein level: Swiss-Prot protein existence level 1. From Homo sapiens (Human).
   1381..1476    -  protein_bind   attL3: mutant version of attL; recombination site for the Gateway® LR reaction LR Clonase™
   1495..1513    -  promoter       T7 promoter: promoter for bacteriophage T7 RNA polymerase
   1703..1726    +  promoter       Pc promoter (fragment): intI1 (promoter lies within the coding sequence); class 1 integron promoter
   1902..1958    +  CDS            GmR (fragment): gentamycin acetyltransferase; aacC1; confers resistance to gentamycin
   1965..2756    +  CDS            SmR: aminoglycoside adenylyltransferase (Murphy, 1985); aadA; confers resistance to spectinomycin and streptomycin
   2849..3437    +  rep_origin     ori: high-copy-number ColE1/pMB1/pBR322/pUC origin of replication
   3620..3712    +  CDS            lacI (fragment): lac repressor; lacI; The lac repressor binds to the lac operator to inhibit transcription in E. coli. This inhibition can be relieved by adding lactose or isopropyl-β-D-thiogalactopyranoside (IPTG).
   3767..3794    -  terminator     rrnB T2 terminator: transcription terminator T2 from the E. coli rrnB gene
   3926..3969    +  terminator     rrnB T1 terminator: Escherichia coli rrnB; transcription terminator T1 from the E. coli rrnB gene
