[The description below was written by a language model from this plasmid's Addgene catalogue record and pLannotate feature annotations shown in this document.]
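Description:
pDONR223_DCAF4L2_p.L37H is a Gateway entry clone built on the Invitrogen pDONR223 backbone and forms part of the Target Accelerator Plasmid Collection, a resource of cancer-associated gene variants. It is a bacterial propagation plasmid of about 4 kb, maintained at high copy in E. coli through a ColE1/pUC-type origin. Selection is with spectinomycin, conferred by the aadA (SmR) aminoglycoside adenylyltransferase gene. A fragment of the class 1 integron Pc promoter and a remnant of a gentamicin resistance gene lie upstream of aadA. Short lacZα and lacI fragments are also annotated, and rrnB T1 and T2 terminators help insulate the cloning region from read-through transcription.

The insert is the human DCAF4L2 (also known as WDR21C) open reading frame carrying the L37H missense substitution. It is flanked on both sides by attL recombination sites; the automated annotation labels both as attL3. There is no promoter driving the insert, so the gene is not meant to be expressed from this plasmid. The only nearby promoter is a T7 promoter just outside the downstream attL site, on the opposite strand to the ORF, so it reads back toward the insert in antisense. The clone is in the "open" configuration, with no stop codon immediately after the coding sequence, which allows C-terminal fusion to tags supplied by a destination vector. Its intended use is as a shuttle: an LR Clonase reaction moves the variant ORF into expression vectors of choice, for example to test the functional effect of this rare cancer allele against the wild-type gene.
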