Addgene plasmid #81412: pDONR223_DCAF4L2_p.L37H
Purpose: Gateway Donor vector containing DCAF4L2 , part of the Target Accelerator Plasmid Collection.
Depositing lab: Jesse Boehm & William Hahn & David Root. Depositing organization: Broad Institute. Publication: Systematic Functional Interrogation of Rare Cancer Variants Identifies Oncogenic Alleles. Kim E, Ilic N, Shrestha Y, Zou L, Kamburov A, Zhu C, Yang X, Lubonja R, Tran N, Nguyen C, Lawrence MS, Piccioni F, Bagul M, Doench JG, Chouinard CR, Wu X, Hogstrom L, Natoli T, Tamayo P, Horn H, Corsello SM, Lage K, Root DE, Subramanian A, Golub TR, Getz G, Boehm JS, Hahn WC. Cancer Discov. 2016 Jul;6(7):714-26. doi: 10.1158/2159-8290.CD-16-0160. Epub 2016 May 4. PubMed 27147599.
Backbone
  Vector backbone: pDONR223
  Backbone manufacturer: Invitrogen
  Backbone size w/o insert (bp): 2790
  Vector type: Gateway Entry vector
Growth in bacteria
  Bacterial resistance: Spectinomycin, 50 μg/mL
  Growth temperature: 37°C
  Growth strain: DH5alpha
  Copy number: High Copy
Gene/Insert
  Gene/Insert name: DCAF4L2
  Species: H. sapiens (human)
  Mutation: L37H
  GenBank ID: NM_152418.3
  Entrez Gene: DCAF4L2 (a.k.a. WDR21C)
  Promoter: None
  Cloning method: Gateway Cloning
  Sequencing primers: 5′ M13pUC-fwd; 3′ M13-Rev
Terms and licenses: Academic/Nonprofit Terms; Industry Terms: Not Available to Industry
Depositor comments: Open state: NO stop codon immediately follows insert
How to cite: pDONR223_DCAF4L2_p.L37H was a gift from Jesse Boehm & William Hahn & David Root (Addgene plasmid # 81412 ; http://n2t.net/addgene:81412 ; RRID:Addgene_81412)
