>Addgene plasmid #81412 | pDONR223_DCAF4L2_p.L37H | depositor partial sequence | sequence record 154731 | Insert sequence
ATGGAGAGCAAAAGACCGCGACTGCTCGAGGAAGCAGACAAGCAGAAAAAGACAGTCAGAGTGGGACTCA
ATGCACCTTCCATGCTACGAAAGAACCAGCTAGGTTTCCACAGATTCGCCAACTATTGCCGTATAGCTCG
CGAGCTGCGTGTAAGCTGCATGCAGAGGAAAAAGGTCCAGATTCATAGCTGGGATCCCTCCTCTTTGGCA
AGCGACCGATTTAACCGCATACTGGCGAATACCAACACTGACCAGCTCTTCACAGTGAACCAAGTCGAAG
CTGGAGGCTCCAAGTACGGCATCATCACCATGCGAGGCCTGACGACCCCTGAGCTCCGGGTATACCCGCA
CAAAACCCTCTACGTCCCTAATCGGAAGGTGAATTCTATGTGCTGGGCCTCACTGAATCACTTGGATTCC
CACCTTCTGCTGTGCTTCGTGGGACTTGCAGATACTCCAAGCTGTGCCGTGCTGCTCCCAGCGTCGCTGT
TCATAGGTAGCTTCCCAGGAATGCGTCGGCCTGGCATGCTTTGCAGTTTCCAGATCCCTGATGCCTGGTC
CTGTGCCTGGTCCCTGAGCATCCACGCGTATCACTCTTTCAGTACAGGCTTGTCTCAGCAGGTCCTGTTG
ACCAACGTGGTGACGGGACACCAGCAGTCATTTGGGACTAGCAGTGATGTCTTGGCCCAGCAGTTTGCAA
TCATGACTCCTTTGCTGTTTAATGGCTGTCGCTCTGGGGAGATCTTTGGCATTGATCTGCGCTGTGGAAA
TCAAGGCAGCGGGTGGAAGGCCATTTGCCTGTCCCATGATTCAGCAGTGACTTCTCTGCAAATCCTCCAA
GATGGCCAATTCCTGGTGTCATCAGACATGACTGGAACTATCAAGCTGTGGGACTTGAGGGCCACTAAAT
GTGTAACACAGTACGAAGGTCATGTGAATAACTCCGCCTACCTACCCGTGCATGTGAACGAAGAAGAAGG
AGTCGTGGCGGCCGTGGGCCAGGACTGCTACACGAGAATCTGGAGCCTCCGTCATGGCCACCTGCTCACA
ACCATACCCTCCCCATACCCCGCCTCGGAGAACGACATTCCCAGTGTGGCCTTCTCTTCTCGCCTCGGGG
GCTTCCGAGGAGCACCAGGGCTGCTCATGGCTGTCCGGGAGGACCTTTATTGTTTCTCCTACGGT
